>Addgene plasmid #8515 | HOXA9 (murine) FLAG MSCV | addgene full sequence | sequence record 345436 | Addgene NGS Result
AAGCTGGCCAGCGGTCGTTTCGTGTCTGTCTCTGTCTTTGTGCGTGTTTGTGCCGGCATCTAATGTTTGC
GCCTGCGTCTGTACTAGTTAGCTAACTAGCTCTGTATCTGGCGGACCCGTGGTGGAACTGACGAGTTCTG
AACACCCGGCCGCAACCCTGGGAGACGTCCCAGGGACTTTGGGGGCCGTTTTTGTGGCCCGACCTGAGGA
AGGGAGTCGATGTGGAATCCGACCCCGTCAGGATATGTGGTTCTGGTAGGAGACGAGAACCTAAAACAGT
TCCCGCCTCCGTCTGAATTTTTGCTTTCGGTTTGGAACCGAAGCCGCGCGTCTTGTCTGCTGCAGCGCTG
CAGCATCGTTCTGTGTTGTCTCTGTCTGACTGTGTTTCTGTATTTGTCTGAAAATTAGGGCCAGACTGTT
ACCACTCCCTTAAGTTTGACCTTAGGTCACTGGAAAGATGTCGAGCGGATCGCTCACAACCAGTCGGTAG
ATGTCAAGAAGAGACGTTGGGTTACCTTCTGCTCTGCAGAATGGCCAACCTTTAACGTCGGATGGCCGCG
AGACGGCACCTTTAACCGAGACCTCATCACCCAGGTTAAGATCAAGGTCTTTTCACCTGGCCCGCATGGA
CACCCAGACCAGGTCCCCTACATCGTGACCTGGGAAGCCTTGGCTTTTGACCCCCCTCCCTGGGTCAAGC
CCTTTGTACACCCTAAGCCTCCGCCTCCTCTTCCTCCATCCGCCCCGTCTCTCCCCCTTGAACCTCCTCG
TTCGACCCCGCCTCGATCCTCCCTTTATCCAGCCCTCACTCCTTCTCTAGGCGCCGGAATTCTATGGACT
ACAAGGACGACGATGACAAGCTTAAGAGGCCTCAGGATCCCACCACCGGGGCCCTGGGCAACTACTATGT
GGACTCCTTCCTGCTGGGCGCCGACGCTGCTGATGAGCTGGGTGCGGGACGCTACGCTCCAGGGACCCTG
GGTCAACCCCCAAGGCAGGCGGCAGCTCTGGCCGAACACCCCGACTTCAGTCCTTGCAGCTTCCAGTCCA
AGGCGGCGGTGTTTGGTGCCTCGTGGAACCCAGTGCACGCGGCGGGCGCCAATGCGGTGCCTGCTGCAGT
GTATCATCACCACCACCACCCCTACGTGCATCCCCAGGCGCCCGTGGCGGCGGCGGCGCCGGACGGCAGG
TATATGCGCTCCTGGCTGGAACCCACGCCCGGTGCGCTCTCCTTCGCGGGCTTACCCTCCAGCCGGCCTT
ATGGCATTAAACCTGAACCGCTCTCGGCCAGAAGGGGTGACTGTCCCACGCTTGACACTCACACTTTGTC
CCTGACTGACTATGCTTGTGGTTCTCCTCCAGTTGATAGAGAAAAACAACCCAGCGAAGGCGCCTTCTCC
GAAAACAATGCCGAGAATGAGAGCGGCGGAGACAAGCCCCCCATCGATCCCAATAACCCGGCTGCCAACT
GGCTACATGCTCGCTCCACTCGGAAGAAGCGATGCCCCTACACAAAACACCAGACGCTGGAACTGGAGAA
GGAGTTTCTGTTTAACATGTACCTCACACGGGACCGCAGGTACGAGGTGGCCCGGCTGCTCAACCTCACC
GAAAGGCAGGTCAAGATCTGGTTCCAGAACCGCAGGATGAAAATGAAGAAAATCAACAAGGACCGAGCAA
AAGACGAGTGAGCCTTTTAGGGGCTCATTTAAAAAGAGAGCAAGCTAGAAAGAAAAAGAAAGGACTGTCC
GTCTCCCTCTGTCTCCTCTCCCCCAAACCCAGCCTCCACCCGCACAAAGGGGCTCTAAATCCCAGGCCTC
ATCTCCCCACTGGCAGTCCGTGCTCAGGCTGGCTCTTAGGCCTGCGGCTTTGATGGAGGAGGTATTGTAA
GCTTGGTACCGAGCTCGGATCCACTAGTAACGGCCGCCAGTGTGCTGGAATTCGTTAACCTCGAGAAAAC
TCGACGGTTATTTTCCACCATATTGCCGTCTTTTGGCAATGTGAGGGCCCGGAAACCTGGCCCTGTCTTC
TTGACGAGCATTCCTAGGGGTCTTTCCCCTCTCGCCAAAGGAATGCAAGGTCTGTTGAATGTCGTGAAGG
AAGCAGTTCCTCTGGAAGCTTCTTGAAGACAAACAACGTCTGTAGCGACCCTTTGCAGGCAGCGGAACCC
CCCACCTGGCGACAGGTGCCTCTGCGGCCAAAAGCCACGTGTATAAGATACACCTGCAAAGGCGGCACAA
CCCCAGTGCCACGTTGTGAGTTGGATAGTTGTGGAAAGAGTCAAATGGCTCTCCTCAAGCGTATTCAACA
AGGGGCTGAAGGATGCCCAGAAGGTACCCCATTGTATGGGATCTGATCTGGGGCCTCGGTGCACATGCTT
TACATGTGTTTAGTCGAGGTTAAAAAACGTCTAGGCCCCCCGAACCACGGGGACGTGGTTTTCCTTTGAA
AAACACGATGATAATACCATGGTGAGCAAGGGCGAGGAGCTGTTCACCGGGGTGGTGCCCATCCTGGTCG
AGCTGGACGGCGACGTAAACGGCCACAAGTTCAGCGTGTCCGGCGAGGGCGAGGGCGATGCCACCTACGG
CAAGCTGACCCTGAAGTTCATCTGCACCACCGGCAAGCTGCCCGTGCCCTGGCCCACCCTCGTGACCACC
CTGACCTACGGCGTGCAGTGCTTCAGCCGCTACCCCGACCACATGAAGCAGCACGACTTCTTCAAGTCCG
CCATGCCCGAAGGCTACGTCCAGGAGCGCACCATCTTCTTCAAGGACGACGGCAACTACAAGACCCGCGC
CGAGGTGAAGTTCGAGGGCGACACCCTGGTGAACCGCATCGAGCTGAAGGGCATCGACTTCAAGGAGGAC
GGCAACATCCTGGGGCACAAGCTGGAGTACAACTACAACAGCCACAACGTCTATATCATGGCCGACAAGC
AGAAGAACGGCATCAAGGTGAACTTCAAGATCCGCCACAACATCGAGGACGGCAGCGTGCAGCTCGCCGA
CCACTACCAGCAGAACACCCCCATCGGCGACGGCCCCGTGCTGCTGCCCGACAACCACTACCTGAGCACC
CAGTCCGCCCTGAGCAAAGACCCCAACGAGAAGCGCGATCACATGGTCCTGCTGGAGTTCGTGACCGCCG
CCGGGATCACTCTCGGCATGGACGAGCTGTACAAGTAAAGCGGCCAACTCGACGTTATTCCCTTCGAAGG
CCTATCGATAAAATAAAAGATTTTATTTAGTCTCCAGAAAAAGGGGGGAATGAAAGACCCCACCTGTAGG
TTTGGCAAGCTAGCTTAAGTAACGCCATTTTGCAAGGCATGGAAAATACATAACTGAGAATAGAGAAGTT
CAGATCAAGGTTAGGAACAGAGAGACAGCAGAATATGGGCCAAACAGGATATCTGTGGTAAGCAGTTCCT
GCCCCGGCTCAGGGCCAAGAACAGATGGTCCCCAGATGCGGTCCCGCCCTCAGCAGTTTCTAGAGAACCA
TCAGATGTTTCCAGGGTGCCCCAAGGACCTGAAATGACCCTGTGCCTTATTTGAACTAACCAATCAGTTC
GCTTCTCGCTTCTGTTCGCGCGCTTCTGCTCCCCGAGCTCAATAAAAGAGCCCACAACCCCTCACTCGGC
GCGCCAGTCCTCCGATAGACTGCGTCGCCCGGGTACCCGTGTATCCAATAAACCCTCTTGCAGTTGCATC
CGACTTGTGGTCTCGCTGTTCCTTGGGAGGGTCTCCTCTGAGTGATTGACTACCCGTCAGCGGGGGTCTT
TCATGGGTAACAGTTTCTTGAAGTTGGAGAACAACATTCTGAGGGTAGGAGTCGAATATTAAGTAATCCT
GACTCAATTAGCCACTGTTTTGAATCCACATACTCCAATACTCCTGAAATAGTTCATTATGGACAGCGCA
GAAAGAGCTGGGGAGAATTGTGAAATTGTTATCCGCTCACAATTCCACACAACATACGAGCCGGAAGCAT
AAAGTGTAAAGCCTGGGGTGCCTAATGAGTGAGCTAACTCACATTAATTGCGTTGCGCTCACTGCCCGCT
TTCCAGTCGGGAAACCTGTCGTGCCAGCTGCATTAATGAATCGGCCAACGCGCGGGGAGAGGCGGTTTGC
GTATTGGGCGCTCTTCCGCTTCCTCGCTCACTGACTCGCTGCGCTCGGTCGTTCGGCTGCGGCGAGCGGT
ATCAGCTCACTCAAAGGCGGTAATACGGTTATCCACAGAATCAGGGGATAACGCAGGAAAGAACATGTGA
GCAAAAGGCCAGCAAAAGGCCAGGAACCGTAAAAAGGCCGCGTTGCTGGCGTTTTTCCATAGGCTCCGCC
CCCCTGACGAGCATCACAAAAATCGACGCTCAAGTCAGAGGTGGCGAAACCCGACAGGACTATAAAGATA
CCAGGCGTTTCCCCCTGGAAGCTCCCTCGTGCGCTCTCCTGTTCCGACCCTGCCGCTTACCGGATACCTG
TCCGCCTTTCTCCCTTCGGGAAGCGTGGCGCTTTCTCATAGCTCACGCTGTAGGTATCTCAGTTCGGTGT
AGGTCGTTCGCTCCAAGCTGGGCTGTGTGCACGAACCCCCCGTTCAGCCCGACCGCTGCGCCTTATCCGG
TAACTATCGTCTTGAGTCCAACCCGGTAAGACACGACTTATCGCCACTGGCAGCAGCCACTGGTAACAGG
ATTAGCAGAGCGAGGTATGTAGGCGGTGCTACAGAGTTCTTGAAGTGGTGGCCTAACTACGGCTACACTA
GAAGAACAGTATTTGGTATCTGCGCTCTGCTGAAGCCAGTTACCTTCGGAAAAAGAGTTGGTAGCTCTTG
ATCCGGCAAACAAACCACCGCTGGTAGCGGTGGTTTTTTTGTTTGCAAGCAGCAGATTACGCGCAGAAAA
AAAGGATCTCAAGAAGATCCTTTGATCTTTTCTACGGGGTCTGACGCTCAGTGGAACGAAAACTCACGTT
AAGGGATTTTGGTCATGAGATTATCAAAAAGGATCTTCACCTAGATCCTTTTAAATTAAAAATGAAGTTT
TAAATCAATCTAAAGTATATATGAGTAAACTTGGTCTGACAGTTACCAATGCTTAATCAGTGAGGCACCT
ATCTCAGCGATCTGTCTATTTCGTTCATCCATAGTTGCCTGACTCCCCGTCGTGTAGATAACTACGATAC
GGGAGGGCTTACCATCTGGCCCCAGTGCTGCAATGATACCGCGAGACCCACGCTCACCGGCTCCAGATTT
ATCAGCAATAAACCAGCCAGCCGGAAGGGCCGAGCGCAGAAGTGGTCCTGCAACTTTATCCGCCTCCATC
CAGTCTATTAATTGTTGCCGGGAAGCTAGAGTAAGTAGTTCGCCAGTTAATAGTTTGCGCAACGTTGTTG
CCATTGCTACAGGCATCGTGGTGTCACGCTCGTCGTTTGGTATGGCTTCATTCAGCTCCGGTTCCCAACG
ATCAAGGCGAGTTACATGATCCCCCATGTTGTGCAAAAAAGCGGTTAGCTCCTTCGGTCCTCCGATCGTT
GTCAGAAGTAAGTTGGCCGCAGTGTTATCACTCATGGTTATGGCAGCACTGCATAATTCTCTTACTGTCA
TGCCATCCGTAAGATGCTTTTCTGTGACTGGTGAGTACTCAACCAAGTCATTCTGAGAATAGTGTATGCG
GCGACCGAGTTGCTCTTGCCCGGCGTCAATACGGGATAATACCGCGCCACATAGCAGAACTTTAAAAGTG
CTCATCATTGGAAAACGTTCTTCGGGGCGAAAACTCTCAAGGATCTTACCGCTGTTGAGATCCAGTTCGA
TGTAACCCACTCGTGCACCCAACTGATCTTCAGCATCTTTTACTTTCACCAGCGTTTCTGGGTGAGCAAA
AACAGGAAGGCAAAATGCCGCAAAAAAGGGAATAAGGGCGACACGGAAATGTTGAATACTCATACTCTTC
CTTTTTCAATATTATTGAAGCATTTATCAGGGTTATTGTCTCATGAGCGGATACATATTTGAATGTATTT
AGAAAAATAAACAAATAGGGGTTCCGCGCACATTTCCCCGAAAAGTGCCACCTGACGTCTAAGAAACCAT
TATTATCATGACATTAACCTATAAAAATAGGCGTATCACGAGGCCCTTTCGTCTCGCGCGTTTCGGTGAT
GACGGTGAAAACCTCTGACACATGCAGCTCCCGGAGACGGTCACAGCTTGTCTGTAAGCGGATGCCGGGA
GCAGACAAGCCCGTCAGGGCGCGTCAGCGGGTGTTGGCGGGTGTCGGGGCTGGCTTAACTATGCGGCATC
AGAGCAGATTGTACTGAGAGTGCACCATATGCGGTGTGAAATACCGCACAGATGCGTAAGGAGAAAATAC
CGCATCAGGCGCCATTCGCCATTCAGGCTGCGCAACTGTTGGGAAGGGCGATCGGTGCGGGCCTCTTCGC
TATTACGCCAGCTGGCGAAAGGGGGATGTGCTGCAAGGCGATTAAGTTGGGTAACGCCAGGGTTTTCCCA
GTCACGACGTTGTAAAACGACGGCGCAAGGAATGGTGCATGCAAGGAGATGGCGCCCAACAGTCCCCCGG
CCACGGGGCCTGCCACCATACCCACGCCGAAACAAGCGCTCATGAGCCCGAAGTGGCGAGCCCGATCTTC
CCCATCGGTGATGTCGGCGATATAGGCGCCAGCAACCGCACCTGTGGCGCCGGTGATGCCGGCCACGATG
CGTCCGGCGTAGAGGCGATTAGTCCAATTTGTTAAAGACAGGATATCAGTGGTCCAGGCTCTAGTTTTGA
CTCAACAATATCACCAGCTGAAGCCTATAGAGTACGAGCCATAGATAAAATAAAAGATTTTATTTAGTCT
CCAGAAAAAGGGGGGAATGAAAGACCCCACCTGTAGGTTTGGCAAGCTAGCTTAAGTAACGCCATTTTGC
AAGGCATGGAAAATACATAACTGAGAATAGAGAAGTTCAGATCAAGGTTAGGAACAGAGAGACAGCAGAA
TATGGGCCAAACAGGATATCTGTGGTAAGCAGTTCCTGCCCCGGCTCAGGGCCAAGAACAGATGGTCCCC
AGATGCGGTCCCGCCCTCAGCAGTTTCTAGAGAACCATCAGATGTTTCCAGGGTGCCCCAAGGACCTGAA
ATGACCCTGTGCCTTATTTGAACTAACCAATCAGTTCGCTTCTCGCTTCTGTTCGCGCGCTTCTGCTCCC
CGAGCTCAATAAAAGAGCCCACAACCCCTCACTCGGCGCGCCAGTCCTCCGATAGACTGCGTCGCCCGGG
TACCCGTATTCCCAATAAAGCCTCTTGCTGTTTGCATCCGAATCGTGGACTCGCTGATCCTTGGGAGGGT
CTCCTCAGATTGATTGACTGCCCACCTCGGGGGTCTTTCATTTGGAGGTTCCACCGAGATTTGGAGACCC
CTGCCCAGGGACCACCGACCCCCCCGCCGGGAGGT
Features (pLannotate 1.2.2; 20 found; start..end, strand, type, name):
      1..342     +  misc_feature   MESV Ψ: packaging signal of murine embryonic stem cell virus
    409..825     +  CDS            gag (truncated): truncated Moloney murine leukemia virus (MMLV) gag gene lacking the start codon
    840..860     +  CDS            FLAG (fragment): FLAG® epitope tag, followed by an enterokinase cleavage site
    882..1688    +  CDS            Hoxa9: HXA9_MOUSE - Also known as Hox-1.7, Hoxa-9. Experimental evidence at protein level: Swiss-Prot protein existence level 1. Sequence-specific transcription factor which is part of a developmental regulatory system that provides cells with specific positional identities on the anterior-posterior axis. Required for induction of E-selectin and VCAM-1, on the endothelial cells surface at sites of inflammation (By similarity). From Mus musculus (Mouse).
   2003..2464    +  misc_feature   IRES: internal ribosome entry site (IRES) of the encephalomyocarditis virus (EMCV)
   2469..3188    +  CDS            EGFP: the original enhanced GFP (Yang et al., 1996) mammalian codon-optimized
   3270..3784    +  LTR            3' LTR: 3' long terminal repeat from murine embryonic stem cell virus
   3946..3962    -  protein_bind   lac operator: The lac repressor binds to the lac operator to inhibit transcription in E. coli. This inhibition can be relieved by adding lactose or isopropyl-β-D-thiogalactopyranoside (IPTG). lac repressor encoded by lacI
   3970..4000    -  promoter       lac promoter: promoter for the E. coli lac operon
   4015..4036    -  protein_bind   CAP binding site: CAP binding activates transcription in the presence of cAMP. E. coli catabolite activator protein
   4049..4141    -  CDS            lacI (fragment): lac repressor; lacI; The lac repressor binds to the lac operator to inhibit transcription in E. coli. This inhibition can be relieved by adding lactose or isopropyl-β-D-thiogalactopyranoside (IPTG).
   4324..4912    -  rep_origin     ori: high-copy-number ColE1/pMB1/pBR322/pUC origin of replication
   5083..5943    -  CDS            AmpR: β-lactamase; bla; confers resistance to ampicillin, carbenicillin, and related antibiotics
   5944..6048    -  promoter       AmpR promoter: bla
   6143..6178    +  CDS            rop (fragment): Rop protein, which maintains plasmids at low copy number; rop
   6280..6379    +  misc_feature   bom (fragment): basis of mobility region from pBR322
   6385..6534    -  CDS            lacZα (fragment): LacZα fragment of β-galactosidase; lacZ fragment
   6534..6735    -  CDS            TcR (fragment): tetracycline efflux protein; tet; confers resistance to tetracycline
   6736..6834    +  CDS            env (fragment): murine leukemia virus gPr80 envelope polyprotein precursor; env; proteolytically cleaved into gp70SU and p15TM subunits
   6876..7392    +  LTR            5' LTR: 5' long terminal repeat from murine embryonic stem cell virus
