[The description below was written by a language model from this plasmid's Addgene catalogue record and pLannotate feature annotations shown in this document.]
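Description:
HOXA9 (murine) FLAG MSCV is a gammaretroviral expression plasmid built on the MIG (MSCV-IRES-GFP) backbone, used to deliver mouse Hoxa9 into mammalian cells by retroviral transduction. In bacteria it is maintained as a high-copy plasmid through a ColE1/pUC-type origin and selected with ampicillin via the β-lactamase gene. The remaining bacterial annotations (lac promoter/operator and fragments of lacI, lacZα, rop, bom and the tetracycline resistance gene) are non-functional remnants of earlier cloning vectors.

The viral cassette is flanked by the 5′ and 3′ long terminal repeats of murine embryonic stem cell virus. The 5′ LTR serves as the promoter for the genomic transcript. Downstream of it lie the Ψ packaging signal and a truncated, start-codon-deficient gag segment, which together promote efficient encapsidation of the RNA when gag, pol and env are supplied in trans by a packaging cell line or helper plasmids. The roughly 1.07 kb Hoxa9 insert was cloned into an EcoRI site and carries an N-terminal FLAG epitope for detection or immunoprecipitation of the homeodomain transcription factor. An EMCV internal ribosome entry site follows the insert and directs translation of EGFP from the same bicistronic mRNA. GFP is therefore a separate protein rather than a fusion, and its fluorescence marks transduced cells that also express Hoxa9, allowing them to be tracked or sorted.

The construct suits stable, LTR-driven expression of tagged Hoxa9. The associated publication concerns the stabilisation of Meis1 DNA binding by AbdB-like Hox proteins, but the record does not specify particular target cells or assays for this plasmid.
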