Addgene plasmid #8515: HOXA9 (murine) FLAG MSCV
Depositing lab: Corey Largman. Depositing organization: San Francisco VA Health Care System. Publication: AbdB-like Hox proteins stabilize DNA binding by the Meis1 homeodomain proteins. Shen WF, Montgomery JC, Rozenfeld S, Moskow JJ, Lawrence HJ, Buchberg AM, Largman C. Mol Cell Biol 1997 Nov;17(11):6448-58. PubMed 9343407.
Backbone
  Vector backbone: MIG (MSCV IRES GFP)
  Vector type: Mammalian Expression, Retroviral
Growth in bacteria
  Bacterial resistance: Ampicillin, 100 μg/mL
  Growth temperature: 37°C
  Growth strain: DH5alpha
  Copy number: High Copy
Gene/Insert
  Gene/Insert name: HOXA9 (alt names: HOX1G; HOX1.7)
  Species: M. musculus (mouse)
  Insert size (bp): 1066
  Mutation: makes GFP from an IRES driving translation from a single mRNA
  GenBank ID: NM_010456
  Entrez Gene: Hoxa9 (a.k.a. D6a9, Hox-1.7)
  Tag / fusion protein: FLAG (DYKDDDDK) (N terminal on insert); IRES-GFP (C terminal on backbone)
  Cloning method: Restriction Enzyme; 5′ cloning site EcoRI (not destroyed); 3′ cloning site EcoRI (not destroyed)
  Sequencing primers: 5′ pLXSN5'
Terms and licenses: Academic/Nonprofit Terms; Industry Terms: Not Available to Industry
Depositor comments: Note: Addgene verified sequence confirms that the FLAG sequence is DYKDDDDK.
How to cite: HOXA9 (murine) FLAG MSCV was a gift from Corey Largman (Addgene plasmid # 8515 ; http://n2t.net/addgene:8515 ; RRID:Addgene_8515)
