>Addgene plasmid #8515 | HOXA9 (murine) FLAG MSCV | addgene partial sequence | sequence record 17362 | 8515 with pLXSN5'
CCCTCACTCCTTCTCTAGGCGCCGGAATTCTATGGACTACAAGGACGACGATGACAAGCTTAAGAGGCCT
CAGGATCCCACCACCGGGGCCCTGGGCAACTACTATGTGGACTCCTTCCTGCTGGGCGCCGACGCTGCTG
ATGAGCTGGGTGCGGGACGCTACGCTCCAGGGACCCTGGGTCAACCCCCAAGGCAGGCGGCAGCTCTGGC
CGAACACCCCGACTTCAGTCCTTGCAGCTTCCAGTCCAAGGCGGCGGTGTTTGGTGCCTCGTGGAACCCA
GTGCACGCGGCGGGCGCCAATGCGGTGCCTGCTGCAGTGTATCATCACCACCACCACCCCTACGTGCATC
CCCAGGCGCCCGTGGCGGCGGCGGCGCCGGACGGCAGGTATATGCGCTCCTGGCTGGAACCCACGCCCGG
TGCGCTCTCCTTCGCGGGCTTACCCTCCAGCCGGCCTTATGGCATTAAACCTGAACCGCTCTCGGCCAGA
AGGGGTGACTGTCCCACGCTTGACACTCACACTTTGTCCCTGACTGACTATGCTTGTGGTTCTCCTCCAG
TTGATAGAGAAAAACAACCCAGCGAAGGCGCCTTCTCCGAAAACAATGCCGAGAATGAGAGCGGCGGAGA
CAAGCCCCCCATCGATCCCAATAACCCGGCTGCCAACTGGCTACATGCTCGCTCCACTCGGAAGAAGCGA
TGCCCCTACACAAAACACCAGACGCTGGAACTGGAGAAGGAGTTTCTGTTTAACATG
